>Addgene plasmid #73722 | pMLS271 | depositor full sequence | sequence record 140083 | Full plasmid sequence
CTTTCCTGCGTTATCCCCTGATTCTGTGGATAACCGTATTACCGCCTTTGAGTGAGCTGATACCGCTCGC
CGCAGCCGAACGACCGAGCGCAGCGAGTCAGTGAGCGAGGAAGCGGAAGAGCGCCCAATACGCAAACCGC
CTCTCCCCGCGCGTTGGCCGATTCATTAATGCAGCTGGCACGACAGGTTTCCCGACTGGAAAGCGGGCAG
TGAGCGCAACGCAATTAATACGCGTACCGCTAGCCAGGAAGAGTTTGTAGAAACGCAAAAAGGCCATCCG
TCAGGATGGCCTTCTGCTTAGTTTGATGCCTGGCAGTTTATGGCGGGCGTCCTGCCCGCCACCCTCCGGG
CCGTTGCTTCACAACGTTCAAATCCGCTCCCGGCGGATTTGTCCTACTCAGGAGAGCGTTCACCGACAAA
CAACAGATAAAACGAAAGGCCCAGTCTTCCGACTGAGCCTTTCGTTTTATTTGATGCCTGGCAGTTCCCT
ACTCTCGCGTTAACGCTAGCATGGATGTTTTCCCAGTCACGACGTTGTAAAACGACGGCCAGTCTTAAGC
TCGGGCCCCAAATAATGATTTTATTTTGACTGATAGTGACCTGTTCGTTGCAACAAATTGATGAGCAATG
CTTTTTTATAATGCCAACTTTGTACAAAAAAGCAGGCTGCTCTTCGATGGACAAGGACTGCGAGATGAAG
CGTACCACCCTCGACTCCCCACTCGGAAAGCTCGAGCTCTCCGGATGCGAGCAAGGACTCCACCGTATCA
TCTTCCTCGGAAAGGGAACCTCCGCCGCCGACGCCGTCGAGGTCCCAGCCCCAGCCGCCGTCCTCGGAGG
ACCAGAGCCACTCATGCAAGCCACCGCCTGGCTCAACGCCTACTTCCACCAACCAGAGGCCATCGAGGAG
TTCCCAGTCCCAGCCCTCCACCACCCAGTCTTCCAACAAGGTAAGTTTAAACATGATTTTACTAACATAA
CTTCGTATAATGTATGCTATACGAAGTTATTTCTAGACATTCTCTAATGAAAAAATCTTTCAGTTGAAAT
TGAAAATGAGTTAAAGTTGGAGTTTTTATTGAAAACAGATTTCCGTGTGATTAGTGTTTTTAGCGAGTGT
GACAGGACAGCGAAAAAATATAGAAACAAGGGGGGAACTGAAAAGCTTAGGAATGCATTGAACATGAGAA
GGGGAAAGGGAAGGAACAAACTAGACAGGAATTATTGGAATTTAATCACATTTGGAGTTTTTTTTCTATT
CGACAGAATAATTATCCAGAACATTTTTGTATTAAATATTTATGCATCATATGAGTAGTCGGCTTTGTTG
TGCATGACGAGTTTGTTATCGACGAAATAGAAGCTGTCAGAACGAGTCTCGTTTGGATTGTTGATCATGT
CGTCCACTGAAAAAGAGATTAGTCTTTTGAATTGTACTTTTTAGAATAATGACTCACTGAGTTGTTGAGA
GAGTTGAGGGAACTCATAGATATGTTCACAGTTGTTTCGTGAATTCGGAATACAGAATCCGAATTCAAAG
TCAAAACACTTCAGAAGGCGATCTTTGAAGAAGTGACGTTCGATCATTCGGAAATGATGGATTGGGATGT
CTCCTACTTTGAATTCCACAGTTGCTCCGACCGTTTTGAGTTTCAAAAAGTTTGGAGCAAATCTATAACG
CACGTATCTTGCCGACTCCTGTGGCGACTCATCATTCTCCTGATCGTTCTCCGGTTTGGCGATCTCGAAA
AGCACTTGCTCAGTGTCCAGATCACGGATTTGGAACTTGGTGAACTCGATGTTATAGATGTTCGCAGATG
GGGAGCATAAGAATCCTAAATTTATGTTTTAAACTGAAATCCAAAGGGAGCAAGATACCTTGAGTGATTC
CCGGAAGTGCTAAAACGTCGTTCGGAGTGATTTGAGCTTTCTTCGCAAGCTCCGATTCCGTTGTGATTCC
TTGTTCGGTGCTTGGTGGTGGCCGTGGCATCTGGAAATATGGAAAAGTTCAACAAAAAGAAAAGAGAAAA
GAATGAAATCGGATATCAAGAGTTAGTTGAGCGGTTTCTCTAGTTTTCTGAGTCTCACCTGCGACGGGAA
GGTCGCCGAGCCGGGTGGAATCGATTGTTGTTGCTCGGCTTTCATATCGGTTTGGTTGGAAGCGGCTGAA
AACGGAAAGAAGTGGAAGAAGGAAAAGAGTGTGGTGTGACAGGAAAATGGTAATTAGAGGGTGCCAAATA
ACCAGCTATATTTTGTTTTTTTTTGAAAACATTTTTAAAAAGAAAAATACGATAATGATATCAGATGGAT
TTCCGGAAAACTGGTATGAAAAATTTCAACCTTTTTGAGTACATGTAATCAAAATACACTTTGTAAATTA
TCATTTTTATTGAAACTCCACCATTTTTCTATTTATAACGCTAATAATTTGAAAAAGAAACCTGTTGCGA
ACCGCGGGGTGAATCCCAAAAACGAATGCGTTTTGGTGGAGTGATTGATTCGAATCGAAGAAGAAAAAGA
AGAAGACGTGGAATAGAGAGCTCACTCTTAACCGAGCAGCACACACCGACAGAAAAAAAAATGAAATGAA
TGAGGGTCTTCTTCTTCTTCTTCTTCGAATGATTGACAGAAATGGGAAAAAGAGGAAGATTGAGAAGGGA
AAAAGGAAGGAGAAAAGAAGCAGAAGAAGACGTCAGAGAGGAGAGGAACGAGCGGAAAAGCAGCGGGCGC
AAGTCATAGAAGTAGCAGAGCTGGGGAGAAGAAGACACTATCCAAGAAAGGAATGACGAGAGAGTATGCA
AAGGGGTATAGGGTGCAGACAGAATAGGAACAGAATAACAGATGATGAGCCAAGAAGAGTTGAAAAGGGC
GATGAATTTGTCATGTAACTTAATTTGGGTCAATTTGAGCATGATGAATTGAAATCATCCCTTGTTGGGA
GTTAATAACCGGTTTGTTATCAGAAACCCTGTAATAGAAGGGCGCCCTAACTTTGAGCCAATTCATCCCG
GTTTCTGTCAAATATATCAAAAAGTGGTCAACTGACAAATTGTTTTTGATATTATAATAAACATTTTATC
CGTTAACAATTTTCGAATACTTTTTACAAGGACTTGGATAAATTGGCTCAAAGATAACTTCGTATAATGT
ATGCTATACGAAGTTATTAACTAATCTGATTTAAATTTTCAGAGTCCTTCACCCGTCAAGTCCTCTGGAA
GCTCCTCAAGGTCGTCAAGTTCGGAGAGGTCATCTCCTACTCCCACCTCGCCGCCCTCGCCGGAAACCCA
GCCGCCACCGCCGCCGTCAAGACCGCCCTCTCCGGAAACCCAGTCCCAATCCTCATCCCATGCCACCGTG
TCGTCCAAGGAGACCTCGACGTCGGAGGATACGAGGGAGGACTCGCCGTCAAGGAGTGGCTCCTCGCCCA
CGAGGGACACCGTCTCGGAAAGCCAGGACTCGGTCGAAGAGCACCCAGCTTTCTTGTACAAAGTTGGCAT
TATAAGAAAGCATTGCTTATCAATTTGTTGCAACGAACAGGTCACTATCAGTCAAAATAAAATCATTATT
TGCCATCCAGCTGATATCCCCTATAGTGAGTCGTATTACATGGTCATAGCTGTTTCCTGGCAGCTCTGGC
CCGTGTCTCAAAATCTCTGATGTTACATTGCACAAGATAAAATAATATCATCATGAACAATAAAACTGTC
TGCTTACATAAACAGTAATACAAGGGGTGTTATGAGCCATATTCAACGGGAAACGTCGAGGCCGCGATTA
AATTCCAACATGGATGCTGATTTATATGGGTATAAATGGGCTCGCGATAATGTCGGGCAATCAGGTGCGA
CAATCTATCGCTTGTATGGGAAGCCCGATGCGCCAGAGTTGTTTCTGAAACATGGCAAAGGTAGCGTTGC
CAATGATGTTACAGATGAGATGGTCAGACTAAACTGGCTGACGGAATTTATGCCTCTTCCGACCATCAAG
CATTTTATCCGTACTCCTGATGATGCATGGTTACTCACCACTGCGATCCCCGGAAAAACAGCATTCCAGG
TATTAGAAGAATATCCTGATTCAGGTGAAAATATTGTTGATGCGCTGGCAGTGTTCCTGCGCCGGTTGCA
TTCGATTCCTGTTTGTAATTGTCCTTTTAACAGCGATCGCGTATTTCGTCTCGCTCAGGCGCAATCACGA
ATGAATAACGGTTTGGTTGATGCGAGTGATTTTGATGACGAGCGTAATGGCTGGCCTGTTGAACAAGTCT
GGAAAGAAATGCATAAACTTTTGCCATTCTCACCGGATTCAGTCGTCACTCATGGTGATTTCTCACTTGA
TAACCTTATTTTTGACGAGGGGAAATTAATAGGTTGTATTGATGTTGGACGAGTCGGAATCGCAGACCGA
TACCAGGATCTTGCCATCCTATGGAACTGCCTCGGTGAGTTTTCTCCTTCATTACAGAAACGGCTTTTTC
AAAAATATGGTATTGATAATCCTGATATGAATAAATTGCAGTTTCATTTGATGCTCGATGAGTTTTTCTA
ATCAGAATTGGTTAATTGGTTGTAACACTGGCAGAGCATTACGCTGACTTGACGGGACGGCGCAAGCTCA
TGACCAAAATCCCTTAACGTGAGTTACGCGTCGTTCCACTGAGCGTCAGACCCCGTAGAAAAGATCAAAG
GATCTTCTTGAGATCCTTTTTTTCTGCGCGTAATCTGCTGCTTGCAAACAAAAAAACCACCGCTACCAGC
GGTGGTTTGTTTGCCGGATCAAGAGCTACCAACTCTTTTTCCGAAGGTAACTGGCTTCAGCAGAGCGCAG
ATACCAAATACTGTTCTTCTAGTGTAGCCGTAGTTAGGCCACCACTTCAAGAACTCTGTAGCACCGCCTA
CATACCTCGCTCTGCTAATCCTGTTACCAGTGGCTGCTGCCAGTGGCGATAAGTCGTGTCTTACCGGGTT
GGACTCAAGACGATAGTTACCGGATAAGGCGCAGCGGTCGGGCTGAACGGGGGGTTCGTGCACACAGCCC
AGCTTGGAGCGAACGACCTACACCGAACTGAGATACCTACAGCGTGAGCTATGAGAAAGCGCCACGCTTC
CCGAAGGGAGAAAGGCGGACAGGTATCCGGTAAGCGGCAGGGTCGGAACAGGAGAGCGCACGAGGGAGCT
TCCAGGGGGAAACGCCTGGTATCTTTATAGTCCTGTCGGGTTTCGCCACCTCTGACTTGAGCGTCGATTT
TTGTGATGCTCGTCAGGGGGGCGGAGCCTATGGAAAAACGCCAGCAACGCGGCCTTTTTACGGTTCCTGG
CCTTTTGCTGGCCTTTTGCTCACATGTT
Features (pLannotate 1.2.2; 15 found; start..end, strand, type, name):
    121..213     +  CDS            lacI (fragment): lac repressor; lacI; The lac repressor binds to the lac operator to inhibit transcription in E. coli. This inhibition can be relieved by adding lactose or isopropyl-β-D-thiogalactopyranoside (IPTG).
    268..295     -  terminator     rrnB T2 terminator: transcription terminator T2 from the E. coli rrnB gene
    427..470     +  terminator     rrnB T1 terminator: Escherichia coli rrnB; transcription terminator T1 from the E. coli rrnB gene
    517..553     -  CDS            lacZα (fragment): LacZα fragment of β-galactosidase; lacZ fragment
    569..668     +  protein_bind   attL1: mutant version of attL; recombination site for the Gateway® LR reaction LR Clonase™
    677..958     +  CDS            MGMT (fragment): MGMT_HUMAN - Experimental evidence at protein level: Swiss-Prot protein existence level 1. Involved in the cellular defense against the biological effects of O6-methylguanine (O6-MeG) and O4-methylthymine (O4-MeT) in DNA. Repairs the methylated nucleobase in DNA by stoichiometrically transferring the methyl group to a cysteine residue in the enzyme. This is a suicide reaction: the enzyme is irreversibly inactivated. From Homo sapiens (Human).
    977..1010    -  protein_bind   loxP: Cre-mediated recombination occurs in the 8-bp core sequence (GCATACAT). Cre recombinase
   1303..2145    -  CDS            unc-119: UN119_CAEEL - Experimental evidence at protein level: Swiss-Prot protein existence level 1. Myristoyl-binding protein that acts as a cargo adapter: specifically binds the myristoyl moiety of a subset of N-terminally myristoylated proteins and is required for their localization. Plays a key role in ciliary membrane localization of proteins. Required for the establishment or function of the nervous system. From Caenorhabditis elegans.
   2256..2273    +  misc_feature   P element 5' end (fragment): No description available
   3134..3167    -  protein_bind   loxP: Cre-mediated recombination occurs in the 8-bp core sequence (GCATACAT). Cre recombinase
   3192..3464    +  CDS            MGMT (fragment): MGMT_HUMAN - Experimental evidence at protein level: Swiss-Prot protein existence level 1. Involved in the cellular defense against the biological effects of O6-methylguanine (O6-MeG) and O4-methylthymine (O4-MeT) in DNA. Repairs the methylated nucleobase in DNA by stoichiometrically transferring the methyl group to a cysteine residue in the enzyme. This is a suicide reaction: the enzyme is irreversibly inactivated. From Homo sapiens (Human).
   3473..3572    -  protein_bind   attL2: mutant version of attL; recombination site for the Gateway® LR reaction LR Clonase™
   3590..3608    -  promoter       T7 promoter: promoter for bacteriophage T7 RNA polymerase
   3742..4551    +  CDS            KanR: aminoglycoside phosphotransferase; aph(3')-Ia; confers resistance to kanamycin in bacteria or G418 (Geneticin®) in eukaryotes
   4698..5286    +  rep_origin     ori: high-copy-number ColE1/pMB1/pBR322/pUC origin of replication
