[The description below was written by a language model from this plasmid's Addgene catalogue record and pLannotate feature annotations shown in this document.]
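Description:
pMLS271 is a donor plasmid from the SapTrap toolkit for CRISPR/Cas9 gene modification in Caenorhabditis elegans. It supplies a SNAP-tag coding module combined with a Cbr-unc-119 selectable marker. It is built in the pDONR221 Gateway entry backbone and is about 5.3 kb. It is maintained in E. coli at high copy number through a ColE1/pUC-type origin and is selected with kanamycin through the aph(3')-Ia KanR gene. Backbone remnants flanking the insert include the rrnB T1 and T2 terminators, attL1 and attL2 sites, a T7 promoter, and short lacI and lacZα fragments, which appear to be vestigial annotation hits.

The roughly 2.8 kb insert lies between the attL sites. The annotation shows two fragments matching human MGMT, the O6-alkylguanine-DNA alkyltransferase from which SNAP-tag is derived. This indicates that the SNAP-tag reading frame is split into two halves. Between the halves sits a cassette bounded by two loxP sites in the same orientation. The cassette carries an unc-119 coding sequence on the opposite strand, which the catalogue entry identifies as the C. briggsae orthologue. This layout is consistent with the marker being housed within an intron of the tag, although the record does not annotate an intron. It also does not annotate the promoter or 3' UTR driving unc-119.

In use, the tag-plus-marker module is assembled with homology arms and a guide RNA element into a targeting vector. The name SapTrap suggests assembly with SapI, though no such sites are annotated. Rescue of the unc-119 mutant phenotype identifies worms carrying the insertion. Cre can then excise the floxed marker, leaving a single loxP site and an endogenous gene fused to SNAP-tag for covalent labelling with benzylguanine-based ligands.
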