Addgene plasmid #73722: pMLS271
Purpose: SapTrap SNAPtag + Cbr-unc-119 donor plasmid
Depositing lab: Erik Jorgensen. Depositing organization: University of Utah. Publication: SapTrap, a Toolkit for High-Throughput CRISPR/Cas9 Gene Modification in Caenorhabditis elegans. Schwartz ML, Jorgensen EM. Genetics. 2016 Feb 2. pii: genetics.115.184275. 10.1534/genetics.115.184275 PubMed 26837755.
Backbone
  Vector backbone: pDONR221
  Backbone manufacturer: Thermo Fisher
  Vector type: Worm Expression, Cre/Lox, CRISPR
  Selectable markers: Cbr-unc-119
Growth in bacteria
  Bacterial resistance: Kanamycin, 50 μg/mL
  Growth temperature: 37°C
  Growth strain: Top10
  Copy number: High Copy
Gene/Insert
  Gene/Insert name: Snaptag + Cbr-unc-119
  Insert size (bp): 2804
  Cloning method: Unknown
  Sequencing primers: 5′ M13 (-21) Forward; 3′ M13 Reverse
Terms and licenses: Academic/Nonprofit Terms; Industry Terms: Not Available to Industry
How to cite: pMLS271 was a gift from Erik Jorgensen (Addgene plasmid # 73722 ; http://n2t.net/addgene:73722 ; RRID:Addgene_73722)
