>Addgene plasmid #73722 | pMLS271 | depositor partial sequence | sequence record 136595 | Snaptag(Cbr-unc-119) Insert
GCTCTTCGATGGACAAGGACTGCGAGATGAAGCGTACCACCCTCGACTCCCCACTCGGAAAGCTCGAGCT
CTCCGGATGCGAGCAAGGACTCCACCGTATCATCTTCCTCGGAAAGGGAACCTCCGCCGCCGACGCCGTC
GAGGTCCCAGCCCCAGCCGCCGTCCTCGGAGGACCAGAGCCACTCATGCAAGCCACCGCCTGGCTCAACG
CCTACTTCCACCAACCAGAGGCCATCGAGGAGTTCCCAGTCCCAGCCCTCCACCACCCAGTCTTCCAACA
AGGTAAGTTTAAACATGATTTTACTAACATAACTTCGTATAATGTATGCTATACGAAGTTATTTCTAGAC
ATTCTCTAATGAAAAAATCTTTCAGTTGAAATTGAAAATGAGTTAAAGTTGGAGTTTTTATTGAAAACAG
ATTTCCGTGTGATTAGTGTTTTTAGCGAGTGTGACAGGACAGCGAAAAAATATAGAAACAAGGGGGGAAC
TGAAAAGCTTAGGAATGCATTGAACATGAGAAGGGGAAGGGGAAGGAACAAACTAGACAGGAATTATTGG
AATTTAATCACATTTGGAGTTTTTTTTCTATTCGACAGAATAATTATCCAGAACATTTTTGTATTAAATA
TTTATGCATCATATGAGTAGTCGGCTTTGTTGTGCATGACGAGTTTGTTATCGACGAAATAGAAGCTGTC
AGAACGAGTCTCGTTTGGATTGTTGATCATGTCGTCCACTGAAAAAGAGATTAGTCTTTTGAATTGTACT
TTTTAGAATAATGACTCACTGAGTTGTTGAGAGAGTTGAGGGAACTCATAGATATGTTCACAGTTGTTTC
GTGAATTCGGAATACAGAATCCGAATTCAAAGTCAAAACACTTCAGAAGGCGATCTTTGAAGAAGTGACG
TTCGATCATTCGGAAATGATGGATTGGGATGTCTCCTACTTTGAATTCCACAGTTGCTCCGACCGTTTTG
AGTTTCAAAAAGTTTGGAGCAAATCTATAACGCACGTATCTTGCCGACTCCTGTGGCGACTCATCATTCT
CCTGATCGTTCTCCGGTTTGGCGATCTCGAAAAGCACTTGCTCAGTGTCCAGATCACGGATTTGGAACTT
GGTGAACTCGATGTTATAGATGTTCGCAGATGGGGAGCATAAGAATCCTAAATTTATGTTTTAAACTGAA
ATCCAAAGGGAGCAAGATACCTTGAGTGATTCCCGGAAGTGCTAAAACGTCGTTCGGAGTGATTTGAGCT
TTCTTCGCAAGCTCCGATTCCGTTGTGATTCCTTGTTCGGTGCTTGGTGGTGGCCGTGGCATCTGGAAAT
ATGGAAAAGTTCAACAAAAAGAAAAGAGAAAAGAATGAAATCGGATATCAAGAGTTAGTTGAGCGGTTTC
TCTAGTTTTCTGAGTCTCACCTGCGACGGGAAGGTCGCCGAGCCGGGTGGAATCGATTGTTGTTGCTCGG
CTTTCATATCGGTTTGGTTGGAAGCGGCTGAAAACGGAAAGAAGTGGAAGAAGGAAAAGAGTGTGGTGTG
ACAGGAAAATGGTAATTAGAGGGTGCCAAATAACCAGCTATATTTTGTTTTTTTTTGAAAACATTTTTAA
AAAGAAAAATACGATAATGATATCAGATGGATTTCCGGAAAACTGGTATGAAAAATTTCAACCTTTTTGA
GTACATGTAATCAAAATACACTTTGTAAATTATCATTTTTATTGAAACTCCACCATTTTTCTATTTATAA
CGCTAATAATTTGAAAAAGAAACCTGTTGCGAACCGCGGGGTGAATCCCAAAAACGAATGCGTTTTGGTG
GAGTGATTGATTCGAATCGAAGAAGAAAAAGAAGAAGACGTGGAATAGAGAGCTCACTCTTAACCGAGCA
GCACACACCGACAGAAAAAAAAATGAAATGAATGAGGGTCTTCTTCTTCTTCTTCTTCGAATGATTGACA
GAAATGGGAAAAAGAGGAAGATTGAGAAGGGAAAAAGGAAGGAGAAAAGAAGCAGAAGAAGACGTCAGAG
AGGAGAGGAACGAGCGGAAAAGCAGCGGGCGCAAGTCATAGAAGTAGCAGAGCTGGGGAGAAGAAGACAC
TATCCAAGAAAGGAATGACGAGAGAGTATGCAAAGGGGTATAGGGTGCAGACAGAATAGGAACAGAATAA
CAGATGATGAGCCAAGAAGAGTTGAAAAGGGCGATGAATTTGTCATGTAACTTAATTTGGGTCAATTTGA
GCATGATGAATTGAAATCATCCCTTGTTGGGAGTTAATAACCGGTTTGTTATCAGAAACCCTGTAATAGA
AGGGCGCCCTAACTTTGAGCCAATTCATCCCGGTTTCTGTCAAATATATCAAAAAGTGGTCAACTGACAA
ATTGTTTTTGATATTATAATAAACATTTTATCCGTTAACAATTTTCGAATACTTTTTACAAGGACTTGGA
TAAATTGGCTCAAAGATAACTTCGTATAATGTATGCTATACGAAGTTATTAACTAATCTGATTTAAATTT
TCAGAGTCCTTCACCCGTCAAGTCCTCTGGAAGCTCCTCAAGGTCGTCAAGTTCGGAGAGGTCATCTCCT
ACTCCCACCTCGCCGCCCTCGCCGGAAACCCAGCCGCCACCGCCGCCGTCAAGACCGCCCTCTCCGGAAA
CCCAGTCCCAATCCTCATCCCATGCCACCGTGTCGTCCAAGGAGACCTCGACGTCGGAGGATACGAGGGA
GGACTCGCCGTCAAGGAGTGGCTCCTCGCCCACGAGGGACACCGTCTCGGAAAGCCAGGACTCGGTCGAA
GAGC
