>Addgene plasmid #73722 | pMLS271 | addgene partial sequence | sequence record 139528 | M13-F20 5'-TGTAAAACGACGGCCAGT-3'
TTTATTTTGACTGATAGTGACCTGTTCGTTGCAACAAATTGATGAGCAATGCTTTTTTATAATGCCAACT
TTGTACAAAAAAGCAGGCTGCTCTTCGATGGACAAGGACTGCGAGATGAAGCGTACCACCCTCGACTCCC
CACTCGGAAAGCTCGAGCTCTCCGGATGCGAGCAAGGACTCCACCGTATCATCTTCCTCGGAAAGGGAAC
CTCCGCCGCCGACGCCGTCGAGGTCCCAGCCCCAGCCGCCGTCCTCGGAGGACCAGAGCCACTCATGCAA
GCCACCGCCTGGCTCAACGCCTACTTCCACCAACCAGAGGCCATCGAGGAGTTCCCAGTCCCAGCCCTCC
ACCACCCAGTCTTCCAACAAGGTAAGTTTAAACATGATTTTACTAACATAACTTCGTATAATGTATGCTA
TACGAAGTTATTTCTAGACATTCTCTAATGAAAAAATCTTTCAGTTGAAATTGAAAATGAGTTAAAGTTG
GAGTTTTTATTGAAAACAGATTTCCGTGTGATTAGTGTTTTTAGCGAGTGTGACAGGACAGCGAAAAAAT
ATAGAAACAAGGGGGGAACTGAAAAGCTTAGGAATGCATTGAACATGAGAAGGGGAAAGGGAAGGAACAA
ACTAGACAGGAATTATTGGAATTTAATCACATTTGGAGTTTTTTTTCTATTCGACAGAATAATTATCCAG
AACATTTTTGTATTAAATATTTATGCATCATATGAGTAGTCGGCTTTGTTGTGCATGACGAGTTTGTTAT
CGACGAAATAGAAGCTGTCAGAACGAGTCTCGTTTGGATTGTTGATCATGTCGTCCACTGAAAAAGAGAT
TAGTCTTTTGAATTGTACTTTTTAGAATAATGACTCACTGAGTTGTTGAGAGAGTTGAGGGAACTCATAG
ATATGTTCACAGTTGTTTCGTGAATTCGGAATACAGAATCCGAATTCAAAGTCAAAACACTTCAGAAGGC
GATCTTTGAAGAAGTGACGTTCGATCATTCGGAAATGATGGATTGGGATGTCTCCTACTTTGAAT
