>Addgene plasmid #73722 | pMLS271 | addgene partial sequence | sequence record 139529 | M13-Rev 5'-CAGGAAACAGCTATGACC-3'
TGGATGGCAAATAATGATTTTATTTTGACTGATAGTGACCTGTTCGTTGCAACAAATTGATAAGCAATGC
TTTCTTATAATGCCAACTTTGTACAAGAAAGCTGGGTGCTCTTCGACCGAGTCCTGGCTTTCCGAGACGG
TGTCCCTCGTGGGCGAGGAGCCACTCCTTGACGGCGAGTCCTCCCTCGTATCCTCCGACGTCGAGGTCTC
CTTGGACGACACGGTGGCATGGGATGAGGATTGGGACTGGGTTTCCGGAGAGGGCGGTCTTGACGGCGGC
GGTGGCGGCTGGGTTTCCGGCGAGGGCGGCGAGGTGGGAGTAGGAGATGACCTCTCCGAACTTGACGACC
TTGAGGAGCTTCCAGAGGACTTGACGGGTGAAGGACTCTGAAAATTTAAATCAGATTAGTTAATAACTTC
GTATAGCATACATTATACGAAGTTATCTTTGAGCCAATTTATCCAAGTCCTTGTAAAAAGTATTCGAAAA
TTGTTAACGGATAAAATGTTTATTATAATATCAAAAACAATTTGTCAGTTGACCACTTTTTGATATATTT
GACAGAAACCGGGATGAATTGGCTCAAAGTTAGGGCGCCCTTCTATTACAGGGTTTCTGATAACAAACCG
GTTATTAACTCCCAACAAGGGATGATTTCAATTCATCATGCTCAAATTGACCCAAATTAAGTTACATGAC
AAATTCATCGCCCTTTTCAACTCTTCTTGGCTCATCATCTGTTATTCTGTTCCTATTCTGTCTGCACCCT
ATACCCCTTTGCATACTCTCTCGTCATTCCTTTCTTGGATAGTGTCTTCTTCTCCCCAGCTCTGCTACTT
CTATGACTTGCGCCCGCTGCTTTTCCGCTCGTTCCTCTCCTCTCTGACGTCTTCTTCTGCTTCTTTTCTC
CTTCCTTTTTCCCTTCTCAATCTTCCTCTTTTTCCCATTTCTGTCAATCATTCGAAGAAGAAGAAGAAGA
AGACCCTCAT
